Addgene plasmid #52404: pJAF214
Purpose: Expresses Flag-tagged mouse Arf3
Depositing lab: Gregory Pazour. Depositing organization: University of Massachusetts, Worcester. Publication: Arf4 is required for Mammalian development but dispensable for ciliary assembly. Follit JA, San Agustin JT, Jonassen JA, Huang T, Rivera-Perez JA, Tremblay KD, Pazour GJ. PLoS Genet. 2014 Feb 20;10(2):e1004170. doi: 10.1371/journal.pgen.1004170. eCollection 2014 Feb. PubMed 24586199.
Backbone
  Vector backbone: p3XFLAG-CMV-14
  Backbone manufacturer: Sigma
  Vector type: Mammalian Expression
  Selectable markers: Neomycin (select with G418)
Growth in bacteria
  Bacterial resistance: Ampicillin, 100 μg/mL
  Growth temperature: 37°C
  Growth strain: DH5alpha
  Copy number: High Copy
Gene/Insert
  Gene/Insert name: Arf3
  Species: M. musculus (mouse)
  Entrez Gene: Arf3 (a.k.a. 5430400P17Rik, AI854770)
  Tag / fusion protein: Flag (C terminal on insert)
Terms and licenses: Academic/Nonprofit Terms; Industry Terms: Not Available to Industry
How to cite: pJAF214 was a gift from Gregory Pazour (Addgene plasmid # 52404 ; http://n2t.net/addgene:52404 ; RRID:Addgene_52404)
