[The description below was written by a language model from this plasmid's Addgene catalogue record.]
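Description:
pJAF214 is a mammalian expression plasmid built on the commercial p3XFLAG-CMV-14 backbone and carrying the mouse (M. musculus) Arf3 coding sequence. It is maintained in E. coli as a high-copy plasmid under ampicillin selection. It also carries a neomycin resistance marker, so transfected mammalian cells can be selected with G418, allowing stable lines as well as transient expression. No feature table accompanies the record, so the promoter, polyadenylation signal and origins of replication are not individually listed. The backbone name indicates a CMV promoter-driven expression cassette, which would give strong constitutive transcription in most mammalian cell types.

The insert is arranged so that Arf3 is fused at its C terminus to a Flag epitope. The backbone name suggests the triple-Flag version of the tag, although the record simply lists "Flag". Placing the tag at the C terminus leaves the N terminus of the protein free, which matters for Arf family GTPases because their N-terminal region is normally myristoylated and takes part in membrane association. The epitope allows the expressed protein to be detected or recovered with anti-Flag antibodies, for example by western blotting, immunofluorescence or immunoprecipitation.

The stated purpose is simply to express Flag-tagged mouse Arf3. The plasmid comes from a study of the related GTPase Arf4 in mammalian development and ciliary assembly, so it was probably used for comparing Arf family members in cultured cells, although the record does not describe the specific experiments.
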