>Addgene plasmid #52404 | pJAF214 | addgene partial sequence | sequence record 82711 | CMV-F 5'-CGCAAATGGGCGGTAGGCGTG-3'
CAGAATTAAGCTTGCGGCCGCGAATTCATCGATAGATCTGATATCGGTACCATGGGCAATATCTTTGGGA
ACCTTCTGAAGAGCCTAATCGGCAAGAAGGAGATGCGCATCCTGATGGTGGGCCTGGATGCTGCCGGGAA
GACCACCATCCTCTACAAGCTGAAACTCGGGGAGATTGTCACCACCATCCCGACCATTGGGTTTAATGTG
GAGACAGTGGAATATAAGAATATCAGCTTCACAGTCTGGGACGTAGGTGGCCAGGACAAGATTCGGCCCC
TCTGGAGACACTACTTCCAGAACACCCAAGGCTTGATATTTGTGGTTGACAGCAATGATCGGGAGCGAGT
GAACGAGGCCCGGGAAGAGCTGATGAGGATGCTGGCGGAGGATGAGCTCCGGGATGCTGTGCTCCTTGTG
TTTGCAAACAAACAGGATTTGCCGAATGCTATGAATGCTGCTGAGATCACAGACAAGCTGGGGCTGCACT
CCCTGCGTCACCGCAATTGGTACATTCAGGCCACCTGTGCTACCAGCGGGGACGGGCTGTATGAAGGCTT
GGACTGGCTGGCCAATCAGCTCAAAAACAAGAAGGCGGTACCAGTCGACTCTAGAGGATCCCGGGCTGAC
TACAAAGACCATGACGGTGATTATAAAGATCATGACATCGACTACAAGGATGACGATGACAAGTAGTGAT
CCCGGGTGGCATCCCTGTGACCCCTCCCCAGTGCCTCTCCTGGCCCTGGAAGTTGCCACTCCAGTGCCCA
CCAGCCTTGTCCTAATAAAATTAAGTTGCATCATTTTGTCTGACTAGGTGTCCTTCTATAATATTATGGG
GTGGAGGGG
